>Addgene plasmid #46960 | pICE | depositor full sequence | sequence record 66850 | pICE sequence 5044 bps
AAGCTTGCCACCATGGTGCTGCACGAGTACGTGAACGCCGCCGGCATCACAGACAAATGCGGCCGCGAAT
TCGGATCCGGTACCCTCGAGACGCGTCTGCAGTCTAGATAAACCCGCTGATCAGCCTCGACTGTGCCTTC
TAGTTGCCAGCCATCTGTTGTTTGCCCCTCCCCCGTGCCTTCCTTGACCCTGGAAGGTGCCACTCCCACT
GTCCTTTCCTAATAAAATGAGGAAATTGCATCGCATTGTCTGAGTAGGTGTCATTCTATTCTGGGGGGTG
GGGTGGGGCAGGACAGCAAGGGGGAGGATTGGGAAGACAATAGCAGGCATGCTGGGGATGCGGTGGGCTC
TATGGCTTCTGAGGCGGAAAGAACCAGCTGGGGCTCTAGGGGGTATCCCC
[124 nt withheld, positions 401-524]
C
[91 nt withheld, positions 526-616]
A
[49 nt withheld, positions 618-666]
CCTTTGACGTTGGAGTCCACGTTCTTT
[37 nt withheld, positions 694-730]
ACCCTATCTCGGTCTATTCTTTTGATTTATAAGGGATTTTGCCGATTTCGGCCTATTGGTTAAAAAATGA
GCTGATTTAACAAAAATTTAACGCGAATTAATTCTGTGGAATGTGTGTCAGTTAGGGTGTGGAAAGTCCC
CAGGCTCCCCAGCAGGCAGAAGTATGCAAAGCATGCATCTCAATTAGTCAGCAACCAGGTGTGGAAAGTC
CCCAGGCTCCCCAGCAGGCAGAAGTATGCAAAGCATGCATCTCAATTAGTCAGCAACCATAGTCCCGCCC
CTAACTCCGCCCATCCCGCCCCTAACTCCGCCCAGTTCCGCCCATTCTCCGCCCCATGGCTGACTAATTT
TTTTTATTTATGCAGAGGCCGAGGCCGCCTCTGCCTCTGAGCTATTCCAGAAGTAGTGAGGAGGCTTTTT
TGGAGGCCTAGGCTTTTGCAAAAAGCTCCCGGGAGCTTGTATATCCATTTTCGGATCTGATCAGCACGTG
ACCATGACCGAGTACAAGCCCACGGTGCGCCTCGCCACCCGCGACGACGTCCCCAGGGCCGTACGCACCC
TCGCCGCCGCGTTCGCCGACTACCCCGCCACGCGCCACACCGTCGATCCGGACCGCCACATCGAGCGGGT
CACCGAGCTGCAAGAACTCTTCCTCACGCGCGTCGGGCTCGACATCGGCAAGGTGTGGGTCGCGGACGAC
GGCGCCGCGGTGGCGGTCTGGACCACGCCGGAGAGCGTCGAAGCGGGGGCGGTGTTCGCCGAGATCGGCC
CGCGCATGGCCGAGTTGAGCGGTTCCCGGCTGGCCGCGCAGCAACAGATGGAAGGCCTCCTGGCGCCGCA
CCGGCCCAAGGAGCCCGCGTGGTTCCTGGCCACCGTCGGCGTCTCGCCCGACCACCAGGGCAAGGGTCTG
GGCAGCGCCGTCGTGCTCCCCGGAGTGGAGGCGGCCGAGCGCGCCGGGGTGCCCGCCTTCCTGGAGACCT
CCGCGCCCCGCAACCTCCCCTTCTACGAGCGGCTCGGCTTCACCGTCACCGCCGACGTCGAGGTGCCCGA
AGGACCGCGCACCTGGTGCATGACCCGCAAGCCCGGTGCCTGACACGTGCTACGAGATTTCGATTCCACC
GCCGCCTTCTATGAAAGGTTGGGCTTCGGAATCGTTTTCCGGGACGCCGGCTGGATGATCCTCCAGCGCG
GGGATCTCATGCTGGAGTTCTTCGCCCACCCCAACTTGTTTATTGCAGCTTATAATGGTTACAAATAAAG
CAATAGCATCACAAATTTCACAAATAAAGCATTTTTTTCACTGCATTCTAGTTGTGGTTTGTCCAAACTC
ATCAATGTATCTTATCATGTCTGGCTAGCCGTCGACCTCTAGCTAGAGCTTGGCGTAATCATGGTCATAG
CTGTTTCCTGTGTGAAATTGTTATCCGCTCACAATTCCACACAACATACGAGCCGGAAGCATAAAGTGTA
AAGCCTGGGGTGCCTAATGAGTGAGCTAACTCACATTAATTGCGTTGCGCTCACTGCCCGCTTTCCAGTC
GGGAAACCTGTCGTGCCAGCTGCATTAATGAATCGGCCAACGCGCGGGGAGAGGCGGTTTGCGTATTGGG
CGCTCTTCCGCTTCCTCGCTCACTGACTCGCTGCGCTCGGTCGTTCGGCTGCGGCGAGCGGTATCAGCTC
ACTCAAAGGCGGTAATACGGTTATCCACAGAATCAGGGGATAACGCAGGAAAGAACATGTGAGCAAAAGG
CCAGCAAAAGGCCAGGAACCGTAAAAAGGCCGCGTTGCTGGCGTTTTTCCATAGGCTCCGCCCCCCTGAC
GAGCATCACAAAAATCGACGCTCAAGTCAGAGGTGGCGAAACCCGACAGGACTATAAAGATACCAGGCGT
TTCCCCCTGGAAGCTCCCTCGTGCGCTCTCCTGTTCCGACCCTGCCGCTTACCGGATACCTGTCCGCCTT
TCTCCCTTCGGGAAGCGTGGCGCTTTCTCATAGCTCACGCTGTAGGTATCTCAGTTCGGTGTAGGTCGTT
CGCTCCAAGCTGGGCTGTGTGCACGAACCCCCCGTTCAGCCCGACCGCTGCGCCTTATCCGGTAACTATC
GTCTTGAGTCCAACCCGGTAAGACACGACTTATCGCCACTGGCAGCAGCCACTGGTAACAGGATTAGCAG
AGCGAGGTATGTAGGCGGTGCTACAGAGTTCTTGAAGTGGTGGCCTAACTACGGCTACACTAGAAGAACA
GTATTTGGTATCTGCGCTCTGCTGAAGCCAGTTACCTTCGGAAAAAGAGTTGGTAGCTCTTGATCCGGCA
AACAAACCACCGCTGGTAGCGGTTTTTTTGTTTGCAAGCAGCAGATTACGCGCAGAAAAAAAGGATCTCA
AGAAGATCCTTTGATCTTTTCTACGGGGTCTGACGCTCAGTGGAACGAAAACTCACGTTAAGGGATTTTG
GTCATGAGATTATCAAAAAGGATCTTCACCTAGATCCTTTTAAATTAAAAATGAAGTTTTAAATCAATCT
AAAGTATATATGAGTAAACTTGGTCTGACAGTTACCAATGCTTAATCAGTGAGGCACCTATCTCAGCGAT
CTGTCTATTTCGTTCATCCATAGTTGCCTGACTCCCCGTCGTGTAGATAACTACGATACGGGAGGGCTTA
CCATCTGGCCCCAGTGCTGCAATGATACCGCGAGACCCACGCTCACCGGCTCCAGATTTATCAGCAATAA
ACCAGCCAGCCGGAAGGGCCGAGCGCAGAAGTGGTCCTGCAACTTTATCCGCCTCCATCCAGTCTATTAA
TTGTTGCCGGGAAGCTAGAGTAAGTAGTTCGCCAGTTAATAGTTTGCGCAACGTTGTTGCCATTGCTACA
GGCATCGTGGTGTCACGCTCGTCGTTTGGTATGGCTTCATTCAGCTCCGGTTCCCAACGATCAAGGCGAG
TTACATGATCCCCCATGTTGTGCAAAAAAGCGGTTAGCTCCTTCGGTCCTCCGATCGTTGTCAGAAGTAA
GTTGGCCGCAGTGTTATCACTCATGGTTATGGCAGCACTGCATAATTCTCTTACTGTCATGCCATCCGTA
AGATGCTTTTCTGTGACTGGTGAGTACTCAACCAAGTCATTCTGAGAATAGTGTATGCGGCGACCGAGTT
GCTCTTGCCCGGCGTCAATACGGGATAATACCGCGCCACATAGCAGAACTTTAAAAGTGCTCATCATTGG
AAAACGTTCTTCGGGGCGAAAACTCTCAAGGATCTTACCGCTGTTGAGATCCAGTTCGATGTAACCCACT
CGTGCACCCAACTGATCTTCAGCATCTTTTACTTTCACCAGCGTTTCTGGGTGAGCAAAAACAGGAAGGC
AAAATGCCGCAAAAAAGGGAATAAGGGCGACACGGAAATGTTGAATACTCATACTCTTCCTTTTTCAATA
TTATTGAAGCATTTATCAGGGTTATTGTCTCATGAGCGGATACATATTTGAATGTATTTAGAAAAATAAA
CAAATAGGGGTTCCGCGCACATTTCCCCGAAAAGTGCCACCTGACGTCGACGGATCGGGAGATCCTGTAC
GGGCCAGATATCCGCGTTGACATTGATTATTGACTAGTTATTAATAGTAATCAATTACGGGGTCATTAGT
TCATAGCCCATATATGGAGTTCCGCGTTACATAACTTACGGTAAATGGCCCGCCTGGCTGACCGCCCAAC
GACCCCCGCCCATTGACGTCAATAATGACGTATGTTCCCATAGTAACGCCAATAGGGACTTTCCATTGAC
GTCAATGGGTGGAGTATTTACGGTAAACTGCCCACTTGGCAGTACATCAAGTGTATCATATGCCAAGTAC
GCCCCCTATTGACGTCAATGACGGTAAATGGCCCGCCTGGCATTATGCCCAGTACATGACCTTATGGGAC
TTTCCTACTTGGCAGTACATCTACGTATTAGTCATCGCTATTACCATGGTGATGCGGTTTTGGCAGTACA
TCAATGGGCGTGGATAGCGGTTTGACTCACGGGGATTTCCAAGTCTCCACCCCATTGACGTCAATGGGAG
TTTGTTTTGGCACCAAAATCAACGGGACTTTCCAAAATGTCGTAACAACTCCGCCCCATTGACGCAAATG
GGCGGTAGGCGTGTACGGTGGGAGGTCTATATAAGCAGAGCTCTCCCTATCAGTGATAGAGATCTCCCTA
TCAGTGATAGAGATCGTCGACGAGCTCGTTTAGTGAACCGTCAGATCGCCTGGAGACGCCATCCACGCTG
TTTTGACCTCCATAGAAGACACCGGGACCGATCCAGCCTCCGGC
Features (pLannotate 1.2.2; 19 found; start..end, strand, type, name):
    131..355     +  polyA_signal   bGH poly(A) signal: bovine growth hormone polyadenylation signal
    359..380     +  promoter       SV40 promoter (fragment): SV40 enhancer and early promoter
    401..829     +  rep_origin     f1 ori (sequence partly withheld): f1 bacteriophage origin of replication; arrow indicates direction of (+) strand synthesis
    843..1172    +  promoter       SV40 promoter: SV40 enhancer and early promoter
   1224..1823    +  CDS            PuroR: puromycin N-acetyltransferase; pac from Streptomyces alboniger; confers resistance to puromycin
   1833..1958    +  CDS            ble (fragment): BLE_KLEPN - Experimental evidence at protein level: Swiss-Prot protein existence level 1. Binding protein with a strong affinity to the bleomycin family of antibiotics. Binds to CL990; an antimitotic-antibiotic compound. From Klebsiella pneumoniae.
   1953..2074    +  polyA_signal   SV40 poly(A) signal: SV40 polyadenylation signal
   2148..2164    -  protein_bind   lac operator: The lac repressor binds to the lac operator to inhibit transcription in E. coli. This inhibition can be relieved by adding lactose or isopropyl-β-D-thiogalactopyranoside (IPTG). lac repressor encoded by lacI
   2172..2202    -  promoter       lac promoter: promoter for the E. coli lac operon
   2217..2238    -  protein_bind   CAP binding site: CAP binding activates transcription in the presence of cAMP. E. coli catabolite activator protein
   2251..2343    -  CDS            lacI (fragment): lac repressor; lacI; The lac repressor binds to the lac operator to inhibit transcription in E. coli. This inhibition can be relieved by adding lactose or isopropyl-β-D-thiogalactopyranoside (IPTG).
   2526..3111    -  rep_origin     ori: high-copy-number ColE1/pMB1/pBR322/pUC origin of replication
   3282..4142    -  CDS            AmpR: β-lactamase; bla; confers resistance to ampicillin, carbenicillin, and related antibiotics
   4143..4247    -  promoter       AmpR promoter: bla
   4319..4698    +  enhancer       CMV enhancer: human cytomegalovirus immediate early enhancer
   4699..4902    +  promoter       CMV promoter: human cytomegalovirus (CMV) immediate early promoter
   4904..4923    +  promoter       PLtetO-1 promoter (fragment): modified phage lambda PL promoter with tet operator sites (Lutz and Bujard, 1997)
   4925..4944    +  promoter       PLtetO-1 promoter (fragment): modified phage lambda PL promoter with tet operator sites (Lutz and Bujard, 1997)
   4952..4985    +  promoter       TRE3GV promoter (fragment): 3rd-generation Tet-responsive promoter that can be activated by binding of Tet-On® 3G, optimized for retroviral and lentiviral vectors
