[The description below was written by a language model from this plasmid's Addgene catalogue record and pLannotate feature annotations shown in this document.]
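Description:
pICE is an empty mammalian expression backbone of about 5 kb, described as synthetic in origin, designed for cloning cDNAs and expressing them either constitutively or under doxycycline control. In bacteria it is maintained at high copy through a ColE1/pUC-type origin and selected with ampicillin via the β-lactamase gene and its native promoter. An f1 phage origin is also present, along with leftover lac promoter/operator, CAP site and lacI fragments that appear to be backbone remnants rather than functional parts of the design.

The expression cassette consists of the human CMV immediate early enhancer and promoter followed directly by two short elements annotated as tet operator-containing fragments. This is the arrangement expected of a CMV/TetO2-type promoter. In ordinary mammalian cells, which lack the Tet repressor, the promoter drives constitutive transcription. In T-REx cells, which express the repressor, transcription should be blocked at the operators until doxycycline releases it, giving inducible expression. The cloning region is not annotated, but it presumably lies between these elements and the bovine growth hormone polyadenylation signal, which spans the numbering origin of the circular map and terminates the transcript.

A second, independent cassette places the puromycin N-acetyltransferase gene under the SV40 enhancer/early promoter, ending in an SV40 polyadenylation signal, so that stably transfected cells can be selected with puromycin. A short bleomycin-resistance fragment downstream of this gene seems to be a non-functional remnant of an earlier marker. The record gives no insert, tag or reporter, consistent with its use as a general-purpose backbone for generating transient or stable, constitutive or inducible cell lines.
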