Addgene plasmid #46960: pICE
Purpose: (Empty Backbone) Plasmid for cloning and constitutive or doxycycline-inducible expression of cDNAs. Confers resistance to puromycin. Use T-REx cells for doxycycline-inducible expression.
Depositing lab: Steve Jackson. Depositing organization: Gurdon Institute. Publication: A new method for high-resolution imaging of Ku foci to decipher mechanisms of DNA double-strand break repair. Britton S, Coates J, Jackson SP. J Cell Biol. 2013 Jul 29. 10.1083/jcb.201303073 PubMed 23897892.
Backbone
  Vector backbone: Synthetic
  Vector type: Mammalian Expression
  Selectable markers: Puromycin
Growth in bacteria
  Bacterial resistance: Ampicillin, 100 μg/mL
  Growth temperature: 37°C
  Growth strain: XL1 Blue
  Copy number: High Copy
Terms and licenses: Academic/Nonprofit Terms; Industry Terms: Not Available to Industry
Depositor comments: This vector was also used in the following publication: https://www.ncbi.nlm.nih.gov/pubmed/24786082
How to cite: pICE was a gift from Steve Jackson (Addgene plasmid # 46960 ; http://n2t.net/addgene:46960 ; RRID:Addgene_46960)
