>Addgene plasmid #46960 | pICE | addgene partial sequence | sequence record 69166 | BGH-rev 5'-TAGAAGGCACAGTCGAGG-3'
CAGACGCGTCTCGAGGGTACCGGATCCGAATTCGCGGCCGCATTTGTCTGTGATGCCGGCGGCGTTCACG
TACTCGTGCAGCACCATGGTGGCAAGCTTGCCGGAGGCTGGATCGGTCCCGGTGTCTTCTATGGAGGTCA
AAACAGCGTGGATGGCGTCTCCAGGCGATCTGACGGTTCACTAAACGAGCTCGTCGACGATCTCTATCAC
TGATAGGGAGATCTCTATCACTGATAGGGAGAGCTCTGCTTATATAGACCTCCCACCGTACACGCCTACC
GCCCATTTGCGTCAATGGGGCGGAGTTGTTACGACATTTTGGAAAGTCCCGTTGATTTTGGTGCCAAAAC
AAACTCCCATTGACGTCAATGGGGTGGAGACTTGGAAATCCCCGTGAGTCAAACCGCTATCCACGCCCAT
TGATGTACTGCCAAAACCGCATCACCATGGTAATAGCGATGACTAATACGTAGATGTACTGCCAAGTAGG
AAAGTCCCATAAGGTCATGTACTGGGCATAATGCCAGGCGGGCCATTTACCGTCATTGACGTCAATAGGG
GGCGTACTTGGCATATGATACACTTGATGTACTGCCAAGTGGGCAGTTTACCGTAAATACTCCACCCATT
GACGTCAATGGAAAGTCCCTATTGGCGTTACTATGGGAACATACGTCATTATTGACGTCAATGGGCGGGG
GTCGTTGGGCGGTCAGCCAGGCGGGCCATTTACCGTAAGTTATGTAACGCGGAACTCCATATATGGGCTA
TGAACTAATGACCCCGTAATTGATTACTATTAATAACTAGTCAATAATCAATGTCAACGCGGATATCTGG
CCCGTACAGGATCTCCCGAT
